Addgene plasmid #128294: pSM040
Purpose: asymmetric plasmid partitioning E. coli - target plasmid
Depositing lab: Matthew Bennett. Depositing organization: Rice University. Publication: A synthetic system for asymmetric cell division in Escherichia coli. Molinari S, Shis DL, Bhakta SP, Chappell J, Igoshin OA, Bennett MR. Nat Chem Biol. 2019 Sep;15(9):917-924. doi: 10.1038/s41589-019-0339-x. Epub 2019 Aug 12. PubMed 31406375.
Backbone
  Vector backbone: pSC101
  Vector type: Bacterial Expression
Growth in bacteria
  Bacterial resistance: Chloramphenicol, 25 μg/mL
  Growth temperature: 37°C
  Growth strain: DH5alpha
  Copy number: Low Copy
Gene/Insert
  Gene/Insert name: Piq - mRFP, parS
  Cloning method: Unknown
Terms and licenses: Academic/Nonprofit Terms; Industry Terms: Not Available to Industry
Depositor comments: Cloning method: Golden Gate.
How to cite: pSM040 was a gift from Matthew Bennett (Addgene plasmid # 128294 ; http://n2t.net/addgene:128294 ; RRID:Addgene_128294)
