[The description below was written by a language model from this plasmid's Addgene catalogue record and pLannotate feature annotations shown in this document.]
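Description:
pSM040 is a low-copy bacterial expression plasmid built on a pSC101 backbone and designed as the "target plasmid" in a synthetic system for asymmetric plasmid partitioning, and hence asymmetric cell division, in Escherichia coli. It replicates from the pSC101 origin, which depends on the plasmid-encoded Rep101 (RepA) initiator protein, and it is selected with chloramphenicol through a cat gene driven by its native cat promoter and followed by a lambda t0 terminator. The full sequence is about 4.2 kb, and the depositor notes that it was assembled by Golden Gate cloning; BioBrick prefix and suffix scars are also detected flanking the cargo region.

The payload consists of a red fluorescent reporter and a partitioning site. mRFP1, a monomeric, constitutively fluorescent Discosoma-derived protein, is placed downstream of a lacIq promoter fragment ("Piq"), a mutant lacI promoter that gives moderately elevated constitutive transcription, so cells carrying the plasmid are marked by red fluorescence. The catalogue entry also lists a parS element, the centromere-like DNA sequence bound by ParB-type partitioning proteins. This site is not picked up in the automated feature table, so its position in the plasmid cannot be given from the record. The stated purpose suggests that parS is the handle through which the plasmid is acted on by partner components supplied elsewhere, so that it is inherited unevenly at division, with mRFP reporting which cells retain it. The record does not detail those components. A short hit annotated as a Plasmodium protein fragment is almost certainly a spurious match.
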