Features (pLannotate 1.2.2; 10 found; start..end, strand, type, name):
     90..140     -  CDS            YDH2_PLAFS (fragment): Protein predicted: Swiss-Prot protein existence level 4. From Plasmodium falciparum (isolate fcm17 / Senegal).
    147..201     +  promoter       lacIq promoter (fragment): lacI (mutant); In the lacIq allele, a single base change in the promoter boosts expression of the lacI gene about 10-fold.
    281..955     +  CDS            mRFP1: mRFP1 is a basic (constitutively fluorescent) red fluorescent protein published in 2002, derived from Discosoma sp.. It is reported to be a somewhat slowly-maturing monomer with low acid sensitivity.
   1008..1028    +  misc_feature   BioBrick suffix: universal suffix for all parts
   1166..1200    -  terminator     lambda t0 terminator: minimal transcription terminator from phage lambda (Scholtissek and Grosse, 1987)
   1278..1934    -  CDS            cat: CAT_ECOLX - Experimental evidence at protein level: Swiss-Prot protein existence level 1. This enzyme is an effector of chloramphenicol resistance in bacteria. From Escherichia coli. This protein is used as a marker in many commonly used cloning vectors, such as pACYC184.
   1935..2032    -  promoter       cat promoter: promoter of the E. coli cat gene encoding chloramphenicol acetyltransferase
   2286..3236    -  CDS            Rep101: RepA protein needed for replication with the pSC101 origin; rep101
   3284..3506    -  rep_origin     pSC101 ori: low-copy replication origin that requires the Rep101 protein
   4093..4114    +  misc_feature   BioBrick prefix: BioBrick prefix for parts that do not start with "ATG"
>Addgene plasmid #128294 | pSM040 | addgene full sequence | sequence record 251665 | Addgene NGS Result
ACTCATCGGCGTTTCACGTGAAACACCCCCACCGCAGCTGTGAGCGGCCTGTGGACAATATTGGGGATGT
TCCACGTGAAACATCACTTGGTTTGATGACAAAAAATTAGCGCAAGAAGACAAAAATCACCTTGCGCTAA
GAGCTCGACACCATCGAATGGTGCAAAACCTTTCGCGGTATGGCATGATAGCGCCCGGAAGCATGCCACT
TAAAAAGGAGATCAACAATGAAAGCAATTTTCGTACTGAAACATCTTAATCATGCTGGGGAGGGTTTCTA
ATGGCTTCCTCCGAAGACGTTATCAAAGAGTTCATGCGTTTCAAAGTTCGTATGGAAGGTTCCGTTAACG
GTCACGAGTTCGAAATCGAAGGTGAAGGTGAAGGTCGTCCGTACGAAGGTACCCAGACCGCTAAACTGAA
AGTTACCAAAGGTGGTCCGCTGCCGTTCGCTTGGGACATCCTGTCCCCGCAGTTCCAGTACGGTTCCAAA
GCTTACGTTAAACACCCGGCTGACATCCCGGACTACCTGAAACTGTCCTTCCCGGAAGGTTTCAAATGGG
AACGTGTTATGAACTTCGAAGACGGTGGTGTTGTTACCGTTACCCAGGACTCCTCCCTGCAAGACGGTGA
GTTCATCTACAAAGTTAAACTGCGTGGTACCAACTTCCCGTCCGACGGTCCGGTTATGCAGAAAAAAACC
ATGGGTTGGGAAGCTTCCACCGAACGTATGTACCCGGAAGACGGTGCTCTGAAAGGTGAAATCAAAATGC
GTCTGAAACTGAAAGACGGTGGTCACTACGACGCTGAAGTTAAAACCACCTACATGGCTAAAAAACCGGT
TCAGCTGCCGGGTGCTTACAAAACCGACATCAAACTGGACATCACCTCCCACAACGAAGACTACACCATC
GTTGAACAGTACGAACGTGCTGAAGGTCGTCACTCCACCGGTGCTACCTCCGCAGCGAACGACGAAAATT
ACGCCCTTGCAGCGTAATAAAGAGACCTACTAGTAGCGGCCGCTGCAGTTAATCACTGATTAACTCGGTA
CCAAATTCCAGAAAAGAGGCCTCCCGAAAGGGGGGCCTTTTTTCGTTTTGGTCCTTTTGTTATCAATAAA
AAAGGGGAGCGGTTTCCCGCTCCCCTTATTGTTCGTCTACAACCAATAAAAAACGCCCGGCGGCAACCGA
GCGTTCTGAACAAATCCAGATGGAGTTCTGAGGTCATTACTGGATCTATCAACAGGAGTCCAAGCGAGCT
CGATATCATTTAAATTACGCCCCGCCCTGCCACTCATCGCAGTACTGTTGTAATTCATTAAGCATTCTGC
CGACATGGAAGCCATCACAAACGGCATGATGAACCTGAATCGCCAGCGGCATCAGCACCTTGTCGCCTTG
CGTATAATATTTGCCCATGGTGAAAACGGGGGCGAAGAAGTTGTCCATATTGGCCACATTTAAATCAAAA
CTGGTGAAACTCACCCAGGGATTGGCTGAAACGAAAAACATATTCTCAATAAACCCTTTAGGGAAATAGG
CCAGGTTTTCACCGTAACACGCCACATCTTGCGAATATATGTGTAGAAACTGCCGGAAATCGTCGTGGTA
TTCACTCCAGAGCGATGAAAACGTTTCAGTTTGCTCATGGAAAACGGTGTAACAAGGGTGAACACTATCC
CATATCACCAGCTCACCGTCTTTCATTGCCATACGAAATTCCGGATGAGCATTCATCAGGCGGGCAAGAA
TGTGAATAAAGGCCGGATAAAACTTGTGCTTATTTTTCTTTACGGTCTTTAAAAAGGCCGTAATATCCAG
CTGAACGGTCTGGTTATAGGTACATTGAGCAACTGACTGAAATGCCTCAAAATGTTCTTTACGATGCCAT
TGGGATATATCAACGGTGGTATATCCAGTGATTTTTTTCTCCATTTTAGCTTCCTTAGCTCCTGAAAATC
TCGATAACTCAAAAAATACGCCCGGTAGTGATCTTATTTCATTATGGTGAAAGTTGGAACCTCTTACGTG
CCCGATCAATTTAAATGAGTTTCAGTTCCACAGGTACCCAGAAGGTGCTTCCAAGTTACATTGTCGATCT
GTTCATGGTGAACAGCTTTGAATACACCAAAAACTCGTAAAAGCTCTGATGTATCTATCTTTTTTACACC
GTTTTCATCTGTGCATATGGACAGTTTTCCCTTTGATATGTAACGGTGAACAGTTGTTCTACTTTTGTTT
GTTAGTCTTGATGCTTCACTGATAGATACAAGAGCCATAAGAACCTCAGATCCTTCCGTATTTAGCCAGT
ATGTTCTCTAGTGTGGTTCGTTGTTTTTGCGTGAGCCATGAGAACGAACCATTGAGATCATACTTACTTT
GCATGTCACTCAAAAATTTTGCCTCAAAACTGGTGAGCTGAATTTTTGCAGTTAAAGCATCGTGTAGTGT
TTTTCTTAGTCCGTTATGTAGGTAGGAATCTGATGTAATGGTTGTTGGTATTTTGTCACCATTCATTTTT
ATCTGGTTGTTCTCAAGTTCGGTTACGAGATCCATTTGTCTATCTAGTTCAACTTGGAAAATCAACGTAT
CAGTCGGGCGGCCTCGCTTATCAACCACCAATTTCATATTGCTGTAAGTGTTTAAATCTTTACTTATTGG
TTTCAAAACCCATTGGTTAAGCCTTTTAAACTCATGGTAGTTATTTTCAAGCATTAACATGAACTTAAAT
TCATCAAGGCTAATCTCTATATTTGCCTTGTGAGTTTTCTTTTGTGTTAGTTCTTTTAATAACCACTCAT
AAATCCTCATAGAGTATTTGTTTTCAAAAGACTTAACATGTTCCAGATTATATTTTATGAATTTTTTTAA
CTGGAAAAGATAAGGCAATATCTCTTCACTAAAAACTAATTCTAATTTTTCGCTTGAGAACTTGGCATAG
TTTGTCCACTGGAAAATCTCAAAGCCTTTAACCAAAGGATTCCTGATTTCCACAGTTCTCGTCATCAGCT
CTCTGGTTGCTTTAGCTAATACACCATAAGCATTTTCCCTACTGATGTTCATCATCTGAGCGTATTGGTT
ATAAGTGAACGATACCGTCCGTTCTTTCCTTGTAGGGTTTTCAATCGTGGGGTTGAGTAGTGCCACACAG
CATAAAATTAGCTTGGTTTCATGCTCCGTTAAGTCATAGCGACTAATCGCTAGTTCATTTGCTTTGAAAA
CAACTAATTCAGACATACATCTCAATTGGTCTAGGTGATTTTAATCACTATACCAATTGAGATGGGCTAG
TCAATGATAATTACTAGTCCTTTTCCTTTGAGTTGTGGGTATCTGTAAATTCTGCTAGACCTTTGCTGGA
AAACTTGTAAATTCTGCTAGACCCTCTGTAAATTCCGCTAGACCTTTGTGTGTTTTTTTTGTTTATATTC
AAGTGGTTATAATTTATAGAATAAAGAAAGAATAAAAAAAGATAAAAAGAATAGATCCCAGCCCTGTGTA
TAACTCACTACTTTAGTCAGTTCCGCAGTATTACAAAAGGATGTCGCAAACGCTGTTTGCTCCTCTACAA
AACAGACCTTAAAACCCTAAAGGCTTAAGTAGCACCCTCGCAAGCTCGGGCAAATCGCTGAATATTCCTT
TTGTCTCCGACCATCAGGCACCTGAGTCGCTGTCTTTTTCGTGACATTCAGTTCGCTGCGCTCACGGCTC
TGGCAGTGAATGGGGGTAAATGGCACTACAGGCGCCTTTTATGGATTCATGCAAGGAAACTACCCATAAT
ACAAGAAAAGCCCGTCACGGGCTTCTCAGGGCGTTTTATGGCGGGTCTGCTATGTGGTGCTATCTGACTT
TTTGCTGTTCAGCAGTTCCTGCCCTCTGATTTTCCAGTCTGGCCACTTCGGATTATCCCGTGACAGGTCA
TTCAGACTGGCTAATGCACCCAGTAAGGCAGCGGTATCATCAACAGGCTTACCCGTCTTACTGTCACGGA
AAAAAAAACCCCGCCCCTGACAGGGCGGGGTTTTTTTTCCAATTATTGAAGGCCGCTAACGCGGCCTTTT
TTTGTTTCTGGTCTGCCTTAATCAATGACTAAGAATTCGCGGCCGCTTCTAGAGGGTCTCGGAGTCCACC
TCGAGCTTTCAGGAAAATTTTTCTGTATAATAGATTCATAAATTTGAGAGAAGAG
